>Addgene plasmid #229593 | pEGFP-NUP98 | addgene full sequence | sequence record 478811 | Addgene NGS Result
TAGTTATTAATAGTAATCAATTACGGGGTCATTAGTTCATAGCCCATATATGGAGTTCCGCGTTACATAA
CTTACGGTAAATGGCCCGCCTGGCTGACCGCCCAACGACCCCCGCCCATTGACGTCAATAATGACGTATG
TTCCCATAGTAACGCCAATAGGGACTTTCCATTGACGTCAATGGGTGGAGTATTTACGGTAAACTGCCCA
CTTGGCAGTACATCAAGTGTATCATATGCCAAGTACGCCCCCTATTGACGTCAATGACGGTAAATGGCCC
GCCTGGCATTATGCCCAGTACATGACCTTATGGGACTTTCCTACTTGGCAGTACATCTACGTATTAGTCA
TCGCTATTACCATGGTGATGCGGTTTTGGCAGTACATCAATGGGCGTGGATAGCGGTTTGACTCACGGGG
ATTTCCAAGTCTCCACCCCATTGACGTCAATGGGAGTTTGTTTTGGCACCAAAATCAACGGGACTTTCCA
AAATGTCGTAACAACTCCGCCCCATTGACGCAAATGGGCGGTAGGCGTGTACGGTGGGAGGTCTATATAA
GCAGAGCTGGTTTAGTGAACCGTCAGATCCGCTAGCGCTACCGGTCGCCACCATGGTGAGCAAGGGCGAG
GAGCTGTTCACCGGGGTGGTGCCCATCCTGGTCGAGCTGGACGGCGACGTAAACGGCCACAAGTTCAGCG
TGTCCGGCGAGGGCGAGGGCGATGCCACCTACGGCAAGCTGACCCTGAAGTTCATCTGCACCACCGGCAA
GCTGCCCGTGCCCTGGCCCACCCTCGTGACCACCCTGACCTACGGCGTGCAGTGCTTCAGCCGCTACCCC
GACCACATGAAGCAGCACGACTTCTTCAAGTCCGCCATGCCCGAAGGCTACGTCCAGGAGCGCACCATCT
TCTTCAAGGACGACGGCAACTACAAGACCCGCGCCGAGGTGAAGTTCGAGGGCGACACCCTGGTGAACCG
CATCGAGCTGAAGGGCATCGACTTCAAGGAGGACGGCAACATCCTGGGGCACAAGCTGGAGTACAACTAC
AACAGCCACAACGTCTATATCATGGCCGACAAGCAGAAGAACGGCATCAAGGTGAACTTCAAGATCCGCC
ACAACATCGAGGACGGCAGCGTGCAGCTCGCCGACCACTACCAGCAGAACACCCCCATCGGCGACGGCCC
CGTGCTGCTGCCCGACAACCACTACCTGAGCACCCAGTCCGCCCTGAGCAAAGACCCCAACGAGAAGCGC
GATCACATGGTCCTGCTGGAGTTCGTGACCGCCGCCGGGATCACTCTCGGCATGGACGAGCTGTACAAGT
CCGGCCGGACTCAGATCTCGAGCATGTTTAACAAATCATTTGGAACACCCTTTGGGGGTGGCACAGGTGG
CTTTGGCACAACTTCAACATTTGGACAGAATACTGGCTTTGGCACTACTAGTGGAGGGGCATTTGGAACA
TCTGCATTTGGTTCTAGCAACAATACTGGAGGCCTCTTTGGAAATTCACAGACTAAACCAGGAGGATTGT
TTGGAACCAGTTCATTTAGCCAGCCAGCTACCTCCACAAGCACTGGCTTTGGGTTTGGTACGTCAACAGG
AACAGCAAATACCTTGTTTGGAACTGCAAGCACAGGGACCAGTCTCTTCTCATCCCAAAACAATGCCTTT
GCACAAAATAAACCAACTGGCTTTGGCAATTTTGGAACCAGTACTAGCAGTGGAGGACTCTTTGGAACCA
CAAATACCACCTCTAATCCTTTTGGCAGCACATCTGGCTCCCTCTTTGGGCCAAGTAGTTTTACAGCTGC
TCCTACTGGGACTACTATTAAATTTAACCCTCCAACTGGTACAGATACTATGGTCAAAGCTGGAGTTAGC
ACTAACATAAGTACCAAGCACCAGTGTATTACTGCTATGAAAGAATATGAAAGCAAGTCACTAGAGGAAC
TTCGTTTAGAGGATTATCAGGCTAACAGGAAGGGCCCACAGAACCAGGTGGGAGCAGGTACCACAACTGG
CTTGTTTGGGTCTTCTCCAGCCACTTCCAGCGCAACAGGACTCTTCAGCTCCTCCACCACTAATTCAGGC
TTTGCATATGGTCAGAACAAAACTGCCTTTGGAACTAGTACAACTGGATTTGGAACAAATCCAGGTGGTC
TCTTTGGCCAACAGAATCAGCAGACTACCAGCCTCTTCAGCAAACCATTTGGCCAGGCTACAACCACCCA
GAACACTGGCTTTTCCTTTGGTAATACCAGCACCATAGGACAGCCAAGCACCAACACCATGGGATTATTT
GGAGTAACCCAAGCCTCACAGCCTGGAGGTCTTTTTGGGACAGCTACAAACACCAGCACTGGGACAGCAT
TTGGAACAGGAACAGGTCTCTTTGGGCAGACCAATACTGGATTTGGTGCTGTTGGTTCGACCCTGTTTGG
CAATAACAAGCTTACTACATTTGGAAGCAGCACAACCAGTGCACCTTCATTTGGTACAACCAGTGGCGGG
CTCTTTGGTAACAAACCAACCCTGACTTTAGGAACCAATACAAACACTTCTAATTTTGGTTTTGGCACAA
ATACCAGTGGGAATAGTATTTTTGGAAGTAAACCAGCACCTGGGACTCTTGGAACTGGGCTTGGTGCAGG
ATTTGGAACAGCTCTTGGTGCTGGACAGGCATCTTTGTTTGGGAACAACCAACCTAAGATTGGAGGGCCT
CTTGGTACAGGAGCCTTTGGGGCCCCTGGATTTAATACTACGACAGCCACTTTGGGCTTTGGAGCCCCCC
AGGCCCCAGTAGCTTTGACAGATCCAAATGCTTCTGCTGCCCAGCAGGCTGTTCTCCAGCAGCACATCAA
TAGTCTAACATACTCACCTTTTGGAGACTCTCCTCTCTTCCGGAATCCGATGTCAGACCCTAAGAAGAAG
GAAGAGAGATTGAAACCAACAAATCCAGCAGCCCAGAAGGCTCTTACTACACCTACTCATTATAAACTGA
CACCCCGCCCTGCCACTAGAGTCCGGCCAAAGGCTTTACAAACAACAGGCACAGCCAAGTCACATCTCTT
TGATGGGCTGGATGACGATGAACCATCCCTAGCCAATGGAGCATTCATGCCCAAGAAGAGCATTAAGAAG
TTGGTTTTGAAGAACCTTAATAATAGCAATCTCTTTTCTCCTGTTAATCGTGATTCAGAAAATCTAGCTT
CACCATCTGAATATCCAGAAAATGGAGAGAGATTTAGTTTCCTAAGCAAACCTGTTGATGAGAATCACCA
GCAGGATGGAGATGAAGATTCCCTTGTTTCACATTTTTATACTAACCCTATTGCCAAACCTATTCCTCAA
ACCCCAGAAAGTGCTGGAAATAAACACAGCAACAGCAACAGTGTGGATGATACCATTGTTGCATTAAACA
TGCGTGCTGCTTTGCGAAATGGGCTGGAAGGAAGCAGTGAAGAAACGTCTTTTCATGATGAGTCACTTCA
GGATGACCGAGAAGAAATAGAAAATAATTCTTACCAT
[456 nt withheld, positions 3538-3993]
TCTAAGTATGGCCTTCAGGATTCTGATGAAGAGGAGGAGGAGCATCCGTCTAAAACTAGTACAAAGAAGT
TGAAGACTGCTCCTTTGCCTCCTGCAAGCCAGACTACGCCCTTGCAGATGGCTCTTAATGGCAAACCTGC
ACCTCCACCTCAGGTAGAGAAAAAAGGACAGTGAGGATCCACCGGATCTAGATAACTGATCATAATCAGC
CATACCACATTTGTAGAGGTTTTACTTGCTTTAAAAAACCTCCCACACCTCCCCCTGAACCTGAAACATA
AAATGAATGCAATTGTTGTTGTTAACTTGTTTATTGCAGCTTATAATGGTTACAAATAAAGCAATAGCAT
CACAAATTTCACAAATAAAGCATTTTTTTCACTGCATTCTAGTTGTGGTTTGTCCAAACTCATCAATGTA
TCTTAACGCGTAAATTGTAAGCGTTAATATTTTGTTAAAATTCGCGTTAAATTTTTGTTAAATCAGCTCA
TTTTTTAACCAATAGGCCGAAATCGGCAAAATCCCTTATAAATCAAAAGAATAGACCGAGATAGGGT
[37 nt withheld, positions 4551-4587]
AAAGAACGTGGACTCCAACGTCAAAGG
[49 nt withheld, positions 4615-4663]
T
[91 nt withheld, positions 4665-4755]
G
[124 nt withheld, positions 4757-4880]
CAGGTGGCACTTTTCGGGGAAATGTGCGCGGAACCCCTATTTGTTTATTTTTCTAAATACATTCAAATAT
GTATCCGCTCATGAGACAATAACCCTGATAAATGCTTCAATAATATTGAAAAAGGAAGAGTCCTGAGGCG
GAAAGAACCAGCTGTGGAATGTGTGTCAGTTAGGGTGTGGAAAGTCCCCAGGCTCCCCAGCAGGCAGAAG
TATGCAAAGCATGCATCTCAATTAGTCAGCAACCAGGTGTGGAAAGTCCCCAGGCTCCCCAGCAGGCAGA
AGTATGCAAAGCATGCATCTCAATTAGTCAGCAACCATAGTCCCGCCCCTAACTCCGCCCATCCCGCCCC
TAACTCCGCCCAGTTCCGCCCATTCTCCGCCCCATGGCTGACTAATTTTTTTTATTTATGCAGAGGCCGA
GGCCGCCTCGGCCTCTGAGCTATTCCAGAAGTAGTGAGGAGGCTTTTTTGGAGGCCTAGGCTTTTGCAAA
GATCGATCAAGAGACAGGATGAGGATCGTTTCGCATGATTGAACAAGATGGATTGCACGCAGGTTCTCCG
GCCGCTTGGGTGGAGAGGCTATTCGGCTATGACTGGGCACAACAGACAATCGGCTGCTCTGATGCCGCCG
TGTTCCGGCTGTCAGCGCAGGGGCGCCCGGTTCTTTTTGTCAAGACCGACCTGTCCGGTGCCCTGAATGA
ACTGCAAGACGAGGCAGCGCGGCTATCGTGGCTGGCCACGACGGGCGTTCCTTGCGCAGCTGTGCTCGAC
GTTGTCACTGAAGCGGGAAGGGACTGGCTGCTATTGGGCGAAGTGCCGGGGCAGGATCTCCTGTCATCTC
ACCTTGCTCCTGCCGAGAAAGTATCCATCATGGCTGATGCAATGCGGCGGCTGCATACGCTTGATCCGGC
TACCTGCCCATTCGACCACCAAGCGAAACATCGCATCGAGCGAGCACGTACTCGGATGGAAGCCGGTCTT
GTCGATCAGGATGATCTGGACGAAGAGCATCAGGGGCTCGCGCCAGCCGAACTGTTCGCCAGGCTCAAGG
CGAGCATGCCCGACGGCGAGGATCTCGTCGTGACCCATGGCGATGCCTGCTTGCCGAATATCATGGTGGA
AAATGGCCGCTTTTCTGGATTCATCGACTGTGGCCGGCTGGGTGTGGCGGACCGCTATCAGGACATAGCG
TTGGCTACCCGTGATATTGCTGAAGAGCTTGGCGGCGAATGGGCTGACCGCTTCCTCGTGCTTTACGGTA
TCGCCGCTCCCGATTCGCAGCGCATCGCCTTCTATCGCCTTCTTGACGAGTTCTTCTGAGCGGGACTCTG
GGGTTCGAAATGACCGACCAAGCGACGCCCAACCTGCCATCACGAGATTTCGATTCCACCGCCGCCTTCT
ATGAAAGGTTGGGCTTCGGAATCGTTTTCCGGGACGCCGGCTGGATGATCCTCCAGCGCGGGGATCTCAT
GCTGGAGTTCTTCGCCCACCCTAGGGGGAGGCTAACTGAAACACGGAAGGAGACAATACCGGAAGGAACC
CGCGCTATGACGGCAATAAAAAGACAGAATAAAACGCACGGTGTTGGGTCGTTTGTTCATAAACGCGGGG
TTCGGTCCCAGGGCTGGCACTCTGTCGATACCCCACCGAGACCCCATTGGGGCCAATACGCCCGCGTTTC
TTCCTTTTCCCCACCCCACCCCCCAAGTTCGGGTGAAGGCCCAGGGCTCGCAGCCAACGTCGGGGCGGCA
GGCCCTGCCATAGCCTCAGGTTACTCATATATACTTTAGATTGATTTAAAACTTCATTTTTAATTTAAAA
GGATCTAGGTGAAGATCCTTTTTGATAATCTCATGACCAAAATCCCTTAACGTGAGTTTTCGTTCCACTG
AGCGTCAGACCCCGTAGAAAAGATCAAAGGATCTTCTTGAGATCCTTTTTTTCTGCGCGTAATCTGCTGC
TTGCAAACAAAAAAACCACCGCTACCAGCGGTGGTTTGTTTGCCGGATCAAGAGCTACCAACTCTTTTTC
CGAAGGTAACTGGCTTCAGCAGAGCGCAGATACCAAATACTGTTCTTCTAGTGTAGCCGTAGTTAGGCCA
CCACTTCAAGAACTCTGTAGCACCGCCTACATACCTCGCTCTGCTAATCCTGTTACCAGTGGCTGCTGCC
AGTGGCGATAAGTCGTGTCTTACCGGGTTGGACTCAAGACGATAGTTACCGGATAAGGCGCAGCGGTCGG
GCTGAACGGGGGGTTCGTGCACACAGCCCAGCTTGGAGCGAACGACCTACACCGAACTGAGATACCTACA
GCGTGAGCTATGAGAAAGCGCCACGCTTCCCGAAGGGAGAAAGGCGGACAGGTATCCGGTAAGCGGCAGG
GTCGGAACAGGAGAGCGCACGAGGGAGCTTCCAGGGGGAAACGCCTGGTATCTTTATAGTCCTGTCGGGT
TTCGCCACCTCTGACTTGAGCGTCGATTTTTGTGATGCTCGTCAGGGGGGCGGAGCCTATGGAAAAACGC
CAGCAACGCGGCCTTTTTACGGTTCCTGGCCTTTTGCTGGCCTTTTGCTCACATGTTCTTTCCTGCGTTA
TCCCCTGATTCTGTGGATAACCGTATTACCGCCATGCAT
Features (pLannotate 1.2.2; 15 found; start..end, strand, type, name):
     61..364     +  enhancer       CMV enhancer: human cytomegalovirus immediate early enhancer
    365..568     +  promoter       CMV promoter: human cytomegalovirus (CMV) immediate early promoter
    613..1329    +  CDS            EGFP: EGFP is a basic (constitutively fluorescent) green fluorescent protein published in 1996, derived from Aequorea victoria. It is reported to be a rapidly-maturing weak dimer with moderate acid sensitivity.
   1335..1353    +  misc_feature   MCS (fragment): multiple cloning site
   1354..4164    +  CDS            NUP98 (fragment) (sequence partly withheld): NUP98_HUMAN - Also known as ADAR2. Experimental evidence at protein level: Swiss-Prot protein existence level 1. (Microbial infection) Binds HIV-1 capsid-nucleocapsid (HIV-1 CA-NC) complexes and may thereby promote the integration of the virus in the host nucleus (in vitro) (PubMed:23523133). Binding affinity to HIV-1 CA-NC complexes bearing the capsid change ASN-74-ASP is reduced (in vitro) (PubMed:23523133). From Homo sapiens (Human).
   4190..4274    +  CDS            large T antigen (fragment): large T antigen from SV40 (simian virus 40)
   4297..4418    +  polyA_signal   SV40 poly(A) signal: SV40 polyadenylation signal
   4452..4880    -  rep_origin     f1 ori (sequence partly withheld): f1 bacteriophage origin of replication; arrow indicates direction of (+) strand synthesis
   4907..5011    +  promoter       AmpR promoter: bla
   5013..5370    +  promoter       SV40 promoter: SV40 enhancer and early promoter
   5405..6199    +  CDS            NeoR/KanR: aminoglycoside phosphotransferase from Tn5; aph(3')-II (or nptII); confers resistance to neomycin, kanamycin, and G418 (Geneticin®)
   6220..6372    +  CDS            ble (fragment): BLE_KLEPN - Experimental evidence at protein level: Swiss-Prot protein existence level 1. Binding protein with a strong affinity to the bleomycin family of antibiotics. Binds to CL990; an antimitotic-antibiotic compound. From Klebsiella pneumoniae.
   6431..6478    +  polyA_signal   HSV TK poly(A) signal: herpes simplex virus thymidine kinase polyadenylation signal (Cole and Stacy, 1985)
   6569..6585    -  polyA_signal   bGH poly(A) signal (fragment): bovine growth hormone polyadenylation signal
   6807..7395    +  rep_origin     ori: high-copy-number ColE1/pMB1/pBR322/pUC origin of replication
