[The description below was written by a language model from this plasmid's Addgene catalogue record and pLannotate feature annotations shown in this document.]
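Description:
pEGFP-NUP98 is a 7.5 kb mammalian expression plasmid that produces human nucleoporin NUP98 fused at its N-terminus to EGFP. The catalogue lists the backbone as pN1. The feature layout, however, places the fluorescent protein upstream of the cargo and joins the two through a short remnant of a multiple cloning site, so EGFP sits at the N-terminal end of the fusion. Transcription is driven by the human cytomegalovirus immediate-early enhancer and promoter and terminated by an SV40 polyadenylation signal. The NUP98 coding region is annotated as a fragment of the human protein spanning about 2.8 kb, so it may not match the full reference entry used for annotation. The catalogue names only EGFP (synthetic) as the insert, and the fusion was assembled by ligation-independent cloning.

The plasmid is propagated in E. coli from a high-copy ColE1/pUC-type origin under kanamycin selection. Resistance comes from a Tn5 NeoR/KanR cassette with dual promoters. A bacterial bla promoter drives kanamycin resistance in bacteria, and the SV40 enhancer/early promoter drives the same gene in mammalian cells, where it could support G418 selection, ending in an HSV TK polyadenylation signal. An f1 origin is also present and allows single-stranded DNA production. The short hits to SV40 large T antigen, ble and bGH poly(A) are probably residual backbone sequence rather than functional elements.

The construct labels nuclear pore complexes at the nuclear envelope of transfected cells for fluorescence imaging. It was deposited with a study describing a monomeric green fluorescent protein derived from StayGold, so it probably served as an EGFP comparison for fusion-tag performance, although the record does not say so.
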