Addgene plasmid #229593: pEGFP-NUP98
Purpose: Expresses EGFP-NUP98 fusion in mammalian cells
Depositing lab: Kiryl Piatkevich. Publication: Bright and stable monomeric green fluorescent protein derived from StayGold. Zhang H, Lesnov GD, Subach OM, Zhang W, Kuzmicheva TP, Vlaskina AV, Samygina VR, Chen L, Ye X, Nikolaeva AY, Gabdulkhakov A, Papadaki S, Qin W, Borshchevskiy V, Perfilov MM, Gavrikov AS, Drobizhev M, Mishin AS, Piatkevich KD, Subach FV. Nat Methods. 2024 Apr;21(4):657-665. doi: 10.1038/s41592-024-02203-y. Epub 2024 Feb 26. PubMed 38409224.
Backbone
  Vector backbone: pN1
  Vector type: Mammalian Expression
Growth in bacteria
  Bacterial resistance: Kanamycin, 50 μg/mL
  Growth temperature: 37°C
  Growth strain: DH5alpha
  Copy number: High Copy
Gene/Insert
  Gene/Insert name: EGFP
  Species: Synthetic
  Cloning method: Ligation Independent Cloning
Terms and licenses: Academic/Nonprofit Terms; Industry Terms: Not Available to Industry
How to cite: pEGFP-NUP98 was a gift from Kiryl Piatkevich (Addgene plasmid # 229593 ; http://n2t.net/addgene:229593 ; RRID:Addgene_229593)
